Addgene plasmid #69029: pET11_Ec_ORF209
Purpose: Expresses E.coli ORF209/ADPRase in bacterial cells
Depositing lab: Maurice Bessman & Sandra Gabelli. Depositing organization: Johns Hopkins University and School of Medicine. Publication: The structure of ADP-ribose pyrophosphatase reveals the structural basis for the versatility of the Nudix family. Gabelli SB, Bianchet MA, Bessman MJ, Amzel LM. Nat Struct Biol. 2001 May;8(5):467-72. 10.1038/87647 PubMed 11323725.
Backbone
  Vector backbone: pET11b
  Backbone manufacturer: Novagen
  Vector type: Bacterial Expression
Growth in bacteria
  Bacterial resistance: Ampicillin, 100 μg/mL
  Growth temperature: 37°C
  Growth strain: DH5alpha
  Copy number: Low Copy
Gene/Insert
  Gene/Insert name: ORF209/ADPRase (alt names: nudF; Q93K97)
  Species: E. coli
  Tag / fusion protein: -
Terms and licenses: Academic/Nonprofit Terms; Industry Terms: Not Available to Industry
How to cite: pET11_Ec_ORF209 was a gift from Maurice Bessman & Sandra Gabelli (Addgene plasmid # 69029 ; http://n2t.net/addgene:69029 ; RRID:Addgene_69029)
