[The description below was written by a language model from this plasmid's Addgene catalogue record.]
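Description:
pET11_Ec_ORF209 is a bacterial expression plasmid built on the Novagen pET11b backbone and carrying the Escherichia coli open reading frame ORF209, also known as nudF, which encodes ADP-ribose pyrophosphatase (ADPRase). The plasmid is selected with ampicillin, is recorded as low copy, and is propagated in a cloning strain (DH5alpha) that does not supply T7 RNA polymerase. No feature table accompanies the record, so individual elements are not itemised. As a general matter, pET11-series vectors carry a pBR322-type origin, a beta-lactamase marker, a lacI gene and a T7 promoter with an adjacent lac operator (T7lac). In these vectors, transcription of the insert is repressed until it is induced in a host that provides T7 RNA polymerase, such as a DE3 lysogen. The exact promoter arrangement and cloning sites used for this particular construct are not stated.

The tag field is empty, which suggests that the enzyme is produced as a native, untagged protein rather than as a fusion. ADPRase belongs to the Nudix hydrolase family, whose members cleave nucleoside diphosphates linked to another moiety; this enzyme hydrolyses ADP-ribose. The stated purpose is expression of the E. coli enzyme in bacterial cells. The associated publication reports the structure of ADP-ribose pyrophosphatase and relates it to the versatility of the Nudix family. This indicates that the plasmid serves as a source of recombinant protein for overproduction, purification, and structural or biochemical characterisation of the enzyme.
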