>Addgene plasmid #69029 | pET11_Ec_ORF209 | addgene partial sequence | sequence record 125432 | T7term 5'-GCTAGTTATTGCTCAGCGG-3'
AGCAGCCGGATCCTTATGCCCACTCATTTTTTAACGCTTGATGATGCAGCTGCAGCCATTGCAAAGCGAT
GACCGACGCTGCGTTGTCGATTTTCCCCTCTTCTACCCACTGGTATGCCTGTTCCCGGCTTACCACATGA
ACGCGAATATCTTCGTTTTCATCAGCCAGACCGTGAATACCGCTTGCGGTCGTGGCGTCCACTTCGCCCA
CCATAATTGACGAACGCTCACTGGTGCCCCCCGGGCTTGCCAGGAAACTTAACACCGGTTTGGTCCGTTT
GACTATCAGTCCCGCCTCTTCAATCGCTTCGCGACGGGCAACATCTTCCACACTTTCACCCTCTTCAATC
ATCCCGGCAACCATCTCCAGTAGCCAAGGGGTTTCGCTGGTGTCGTACGCGGCAATCCGAATCTGCTCAA
TCAGCACAACTTCATCACGCACTGGGTCAAAGGGTAGCAAGACTGCGGCGTGACCGCGCTCAAAAATTTC
CCGCCGCACCTCATGACTCATTTGCCCGTTGAATAGACGATGACGAAATCTATAAAGATCTAATGAAAAA
AAGCCGCGATAAAGTGTTTCTCGTGCAATAATTTCTACATCGTTTTTGCCAAATGTAACGGGCAGGTTGT
CTGGCTTAAGCATATGTATATCTCCTTCTTAAAGTTAAACAAAATTATTTCTAGAGGGGAATTGTTATCC
GCTCACAATTCCCCTATAGTGAGTCGTATTAATTTCGCGGGATCGAGATCTCGATCCTCTACGCCGGACG
CATCGTG
